>Addgene plasmid #209954 | pNL3.2.CMV.CDS1-TH.NLuc-PEST.Hygro | addgene full sequence | sequence record 418722 | Addgene NGS Result
GGCCTAACTGGCCTCAATATTGGCCATTAGCCATATTATTCATTGGTTATATAGCATAAATCAATATTGG
CTATTGGCCATTGCATACGTTGTATCTATATCATAATATGTACATTTATATTGGCTCATGTCCAATATGA
CCGCCATGTTGGCATTGATTATTGACTAGTTATTAATAGTAATCAATTACGGGGTCATTAGTTCATAGCC
CATATATGGAGTTCCGCGTTACATAACTTACGGTAAATGGCCCGCCTGGCTGACCGCCCAACGACCCCCG
CCCATTGACGTCAATAATGACGTATGTTCCCATAGTAACGCCAATAGGGACTTTCCATTGACGTCAATGG
GTGGAGTATTTACGGTAAACTGCCCACTTGGCAGTACATCAAGTGTATCATATGCCAAGTCCGCCCCCTA
TTGACGTCAATGACGGTAAATGGCCCGCCTGGCATTATGCCCAGTACATGACCTTACGGGACTTTCCTAC
TTGGCAGTACATCTACGTATTAGTCATCGCTATTACCATGGTGATGCGGTTTTGGCAGTACACCAATGGG
CGTGGATAGCGGTTTGACTCACGGGGATTTCCAAGTCTCCACCCCATTGACGTCAATGGGAGTTTGTTTT
GGCACCAAAATCAACGGGACTTTCCAAAATGTCGTAATAACCCCGCCCCGTTGACGCAAATGGGCGGTAG
GCGTGTACGGTGGGAGGTCTATATAAGCAGAGCTCGTTTAGTGAACCGTCAGATCACTAGAAGCTTTATT
GCGGTAGTTTATCACAGTTAAATTGCTAACGCAGTCAGTGGGCCTCGGCGGCCAAGCTTGGCAATCCGGT
ACTGTTGGTAAAGCCACCATGGTCTTCACACTCGAAGATTTCGTTGGGGACTGGCGACAGACAGCCGGCT
ACAACCTGGACCAAGTCCTTGAACAGGGAGGTGTGTCCAGTTTGTTTCAGAATCTCGGGGTGTCCGTAAC
TCCGATCCAAAGGATTGTCCTGAGCGTACATGAGGATCACCCATGTGGTGAAAATGGGCTGAAGATCGAC
ATCCATGTCATCATCCCGTATGAAGGTCTGAGCGGCGACCAAATGGGCCAGATCGAAAAAATTTTTAAGG
TGGTGTACCCTGTGGATGATCATCACTTTAAGGTGATCCTGCACTATGGCACACTGGTAATCGACGGGGT
TACGCCGAACATGATCGACTATTTCGGACGGCCGTATGAAGGCATCGCCGTGTTCGACGGCAAAAAGATC
ACTGTAACAGGGACCCTGTGGAACGGCAACAAAATTATCGACGAGCGCCTGATCAACCCCGACGGCTCCC
TGCTGTTCCGAGTAACCATCAACGGAGTGACCGGCTGGCGGCTGTGCGAACGCATTCTGGCGAATTCTCA
CGGCTTTCCGCCTGAGGTTGAAGAGCAAGCCGCCGATACATTGCCTATGTCCTGCGCACAAGAAAGCGGT
ATGGACCGGCACCCAGCCGCTTGTGCTTCAGCTCGCATCAACGTCTAAGGCCGCGACTCTAGAGTCGCTC
GAGGGCTGGTACCGTTGCTAGCACGAGCGGCCGCTTACCGGCCGGCCGCTTCGAGCAGACATGATAAGAT
ACATTGATGAGTTTGGACAAACCACAACTAGAATGCAGTGAAAAAAATGCTTTATTTGTGAAATTTGTGA
TGCTATTGCTTTATTTGTAACCATTATAAGCTGCAATAAACAAGTTAACAACAACAATTGCATTCATTTT
ATGTTTCAGGTTCAGGGGGAGGTGTGGGAGGTTTTTTAAAGCAAGTAAAACCTCTACAAATGTGGTAAAA
TCGATAAGGATCCGTTTGCGTATTGGGCGCTCTTCCGCTGATCTGCGCAGCACCATGGCCTGAAATAACC
TCTGAAAGAGGAACTTGGTTAGCTACCTTCTGAGGCGGAAAGAACCAGCTGTGGAATGTGTGTCAGTTAG
GGTGTGGAAAGTCCCCAGGCTCCCCAGCAGGCAGAAGTATGCAAAGCATGCATCTCAATTAGTCAGCAAC
CAGGTGTGGAAAGTCCCCAGGCTCCCCAGCAGGCAGAAGTATGCAAAGCATGCATCTCAATTAGTCAGCA
ACCATAGTCCCGCCCCTAACTCCGCCCATCCCGCCCCTAACTCCGCCCAGTTCCGCCCATTCTCCGCCCC
ATGGCTGACTAATTTTTTTTATTTATGCAGAGGCCGAGGCCGCCTCTGCCTCTGAGCTATTCCAGAAGTA
GTGAGGAGGCTTTTTTGGAGGCCTAGGCTTTTGCAAAAAGCTCGATTCTTCTGACACTAGCGCCACCATG
AAGAAGCCCGAACTCACCGCTACCAGCGTTGAAAAATTTCTCATCGAGAAGTTCGACAGTGTGAGCGACC
TGATGCAGTTGTCGGAGGGCGAAGAGAGCCGAGCCTTCAGCTTCGATGTCGGCGGACGCGGCTATGTACT
GCGGGTGAATAGCTGCGCTGATGGCTTCTACAAAGACCGCTACGTGTACCGCCACTTCGCCAGCGCTGCA
CTACCCATCCCCGAAGTGTTGGACATCGGCGAGTTCAGCGAGAGCCTGACATACTGCATCAGTAGACGCG
CCCAAGGCGTTACTCTCCAAGACCTCCCCGAAACAGAGCTGCCTGCTGTGTTACAGCCTGTCGCCGAAGC
TATGGATGCTATTGCCGCCGCCGACCTCAGTCAAACCAGCGGCTTCGGCCCATTCGGGCCCCAAGGCATC
GGCCAGTACACAACCTGGCGGGATTTCATTTGCGCCATTGCTGATCCCCATGTCTACCACTGGCAGACCG
TGATGGACGACACCGTGTCCGCCAGCGTAGCTCAAGCCCTGGACGAACTGATGCTGTGGGCCGAAGACTG
TCCCGAGGTGCGCCACCTCGTCCATGCCGACTTCGGCAGCAACAACGTCCTGACCGACAACGGCCGCATC
ACCGCCGTAATCGACTGGTCCGAAGCTATGTTCGGGGACAGTCAGTACGAGGTGGCCAACATCTTCTTCT
GGCGGCCCTGGCTGGCTTGCATGGAGCAGCAGACTCGCTACTTCGAGCGCCGGCATCCCGAGCTGGCCGG
CAGCCCTCGTCTGCGAGCCTACATGCTGCGCATCGGCCTGGATCAGCTCTACCAGAGCCTCGTGGACGGC
AACTTCGACGATGCTGCCTGGGCTCAAGGCCGCTGCGATGCCATCGTCCGCAGCGGGGCCGGCACCGTCG
GTCGCACACAAATCGCTCGCCGGAGCGCAGCCGTATGGACCGACGGCTGCGTCGAGGTGCTGGCCGACAG
CGGCAACCGCCGGCCCAGTACACGACCGCGCGCTAAGGAGGTAGGTCGAGTTTAAACTCTAGAACCGGTC
ATGGCCGCAATAAAATATCTTTATTTTCATTACATCTGTGTGTTGGTTTTTTGTGTGTTCGAACTAGATG
CTGTCGACCGATGCCCTTGAGAGCCTTCAACCCAGTCAGCTCCTTCCGGTGGGCGCGGGGCATGACTATC
GTCGCCGCACTTATGACTGTCTTCTTTATCATGCAACTCGTAGGACAGGTGCCGGCAGCGCTCTTCCGCT
TCCTCGCTCACTGACTCGCTGCGCTCGGTCGTTCGGCTGCGGCGAGCGGTATCAGCTCACTCAAAGGCGG
TAATACGGTTATCCACAGAATCAGGGGATAACGCAGGAAAGAACATGTGAGCAAAAGGCCAGCAAAAGGC
CAGGAACCGTAAAAAGGCCGCGTTGCTGGCGTTTTTCCATAGGCTCCGCCCCCCTGACGAGCATCACAAA
AATCGACGCTCAAGTCAGAGGTGGCGAAACCCGACAGGACTATAAAGATACCAGGCGTTTCCCCCTGGAA
GCTCCCTCGTGCGCTCTCCTGTTCCGACCCTGCCGCTTACCGGATACCTGTCCGCCTTTCTCCCTTCGGG
AAGCGTGGCGCTTTCTCATAGCTCACGCTGTAGGTATCTCAGTTCGGTGTAGGTCGTTCGCTCCAAGCTG
GGCTGTGTGCACGAACCCCCCGTTCAGCCCGACCGCTGCGCCTTATCCGGTAACTATCGTCTTGAGTCCA
ACCCGGTAAGACACGACTTATCGCCACTGGCAGCAGCCACTGGTAACAGGATTAGCAGAGCGAGGTATGT
AGGCGGTGCTACAGAGTTCTTGAAGTGGTGGCCTAACTACGGCTACACTAGAAGAACAGTATTTGGTATC
TGCGCTCTGCTGAAGCCAGTTACCTTCGGAAAAAGAGTTGGTAGCTCTTGATCCGGCAAACAAACCACCG
CTGGTAGCGGTGGTTTTTTTGTTTGCAAGCAGCAGATTACGCGCAGAAAAAAAGGATCTCAAGAAGATCC
TTTGATCTTTTCTACGGGGTCTGACGCTCAGTGGAACGAAAACTCACGTTAAGGGATTTTGGTCATGAGA
TTATCAAAAAGGATCTTCACCTAGATCCTTTTAAATTAAAAATGAAGTTTTAAATCAATCTAAAGTATAT
ATGAGTAAACTTGGTCTGACAGCGGCCGCAAATGCTAAACCACTGCAGTGGTTACCAGTGCTTGATCAGT
GAGGCACCGATCTCAGCGATCTGCCTATTTCGTTCGTCCATAGTGGCCTGACTCCCCGTCGTGTAGATCA
CTACGATTCGTGAGGGCTTACCATCAGGCCCCAGCGCAGCAATGATGCCGCGAGAGCCGCGTTCACCGGC
CCCCGATTTGTCAGCAATGAACCAGCCAGCAGGGAGGGCCGAGCGAAGAAGTGGTCCTGCTACTTTGTCC
GCCTCCATCCAGTCTATGAGCTGCTGTCGTGATGCTAGAGTAAGAAGTTCGCCAGTGAGTAGTTTCCGAA
GAGTTGTGGCCATTGCTACTGGCATCGTGGTATCACGCTCGTCGTTCGGTATGGCTTCGTTCAACTCTGG
TTCCCAGCGGTCAAGCCGGGTCACATGATCACCCATATTATGAAGAAATGCAGTCAGCTCCTTAGGGCCT
CCGATCGTTGTCAGAAGTAAGTTGGCCGCGGTGTTGTCGCTCATGGTAATGGCAGCACTACACAATTCTC
TTACCGTCATGCCATCCGTAAGATGCTTTTCCGTGACCGGCGAGTACTCAACCAAGTCGTTTTGTGAGTA
GTGTATACGGCGACCAAGCTGCTCTTGCCCGGCGTCTATACGGGACAACACCGCGCCACATAGCAGTACT
TTGAAAGTGCTCATCATCGGGAATCGTTCTTCGGGGCGGAAAGACTCAAGGATCTTGCCGCTATTGAGAT
CCAGTTCGATATAGCCCACTCTTGCACCCAGTTGATCTTCAGCATCTTTTACTTTCACCAGCGTTTCGGG
GTGTGCAAAAACAGGCAAGCAAAATGCCGCAAAGAAGGGAATGAGTGCGACACGAAAATGTTGGATGCTC
ATACTCGTCCTTTTTCAATATTATTGAAGCATTTATCAGGGTTACTAGTACGTCTCTCAAGGATAAGTAA
GTAATATTAAGGTACGGGAGGTATTGGACAGGCCGCAATAAAATATCTTTATTTTCATTACATCTGTGTG
TTGGTTTTTTGTGTGAATCGATAGTACTAACATACGCTCTCCATCAAAACAAAACGAAACAAAACAAACT
AGCAAAATAGGCTGTCCCCAGTGCAAGTGCAGGTGCCAGAACATTTCTCT
Features (pLannotate 1.2.2; 15 found; start..end, strand, type, name):
    153..530     +  enhancer       CMV enhancer: human cytomegalovirus immediate early enhancer
    532..731     +  promoter       CMV promoter: human cytomegalovirus (CMV) immediate early promoter
    859..1392    +  CDS            Nluc: NanoLuc® luciferase human codon-optimized
   1405..1515    +  CDS            ODC1 (fragment): DCOR_HUMAN - Experimental evidence at protein level: Swiss-Prot protein existence level 1. Catalyzes the first and rate-limiting step of polyamine biosynthesis that converts ornithine into putrescine, which is the precursor for the polyamines, spermidine and spermine. Polyamines are essential for cell proliferation and are implicated in cellular processes, ranging from DNA replication to apoptosis. From Homo sapiens (Human).
   1605..1726    -  polyA_signal   SV40 poly(A) signal: SV40 polyadenylation signal
   1752..1883    -  CDS            LT_SV40 (fragment): Experimental evidence at protein level: Swiss-Prot protein existence level 1. Isoform 17kT antigen targets host RBL2 for degradation and promotes cell proliferation. Transactivates host cyclin A promoter through its J domain. From Simian virus 40 (SV40).
   1920..2277    +  promoter       SV40 promoter: SV40 enhancer and early promoter
   2308..3345    +  CDS            HygR: hygromycin B phosphotransferase confers resistance to hygromycin
   3369..3417    +  polyA_signal   poly(A) signal: synthetic polyadenylation signal
   3433..3564    +  CDS            TcR (fragment): tetracycline efflux protein; tet; confers resistance to tetracycline
   3744..4332    -  rep_origin     ori: high-copy-number ColE1/pMB1/pBR322/pUC origin of replication
   4532..5392    -  CDS            AmpR: β-lactamase confers resistance to ampicillin, carbenicillin, and related antibiotics
   5393..5434    -  promoter       AmpR promoter (fragment): bla
   5497..5545    +  polyA_signal   poly(A) signal: synthetic polyadenylation signal
   5559..5650    +  misc_feature   pause site: RNA polymerase II transcriptional pause signal from the human α2 globin gene
