[The description below was written by a language model from this plasmid's Addgene catalogue record and pLannotate feature annotations shown in this document.]
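Description:
pNL3.2.CMV.CDS1-TH.NLuc-PEST.Hygro is a 5,650 bp mammalian expression plasmid built on the pNL3.2 NanoLuc reporter backbone, part of which derives from a Promega vector. It is propagated in E. coli as a high-copy plasmid through a ColE1/pUC-type origin and selected with ampicillin via the β-lactamase gene. A separate SV40 enhancer/early promoter cassette drives hygromycin B phosphotransferase, followed by a synthetic poly(A) signal, allowing selection of transfected mammalian cells.

The reporter unit uses the human cytomegalovirus immediate-early enhancer and promoter to transcribe a human codon-optimised NanoLuc luciferase, a synthetic enzyme derived from the Oplophorus gracilirostris luciferase. The open reading frame is fused at its C-terminal end to a fragment of human ornithine decarboxylase, which corresponds to the PEST degradation motif named in the plasmid title. This motif shortens protein half-life, so the luminescence signal follows changes in expression more closely. Transcripts are terminated by an SV40 late-region polyadenylation signal. A synthetic poly(A) signal and an RNA polymerase II pause site from the human α2 globin gene lie upstream of the CMV enhancer on the circular map, an arrangement typically used to limit spurious read-through transcription into the reporter.

The distinguishing modification is an element called TH, which adds seven amino acids after residue 49 of NanoLuc at a location designated CDS1. The record does not spell out what TH stands for or what it does, and the feature table does not annotate it separately. The stated purpose is to express NanoLuc mRNA carrying TH at this coding-sequence position in mammalian cells. The naming suggests it is one of a series of constructs with the element at different sites along the transcript, with luciferase output as the readout.
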