Addgene plasmid #209954: pNL3.2.CMV.CDS1-TH.NLuc-PEST.Hygro
Purpose: In mammalian cells expresses NanoLuc mRNA with the TH in the CDS1 position. Also expresses a hygromycin resistance marker.
Depositing lab: Kevin Weeks. Depositing organization: University of North Carolina at Chapel Hill. Publication: Functional Proximity across an mRNA. Hatfield BM, Weidmann CA, McCutchin CA, Irving PS, Nelson IM, Felder S, Weeks KM. Biochemistry. 2025 Sep 16;64(18):3854-3865. doi: 10.1021/acs.biochem.5c00340. Epub 2025 Aug 12. PubMed 40792674.
Backbone
  Vector backbone: pNL3.2
  Total vector size (bp): 5650
  Vector type: Mammalian Expression
  Selectable markers: Hygromycin
Growth in bacteria
  Bacterial resistance: Ampicillin, 100 μg/mL
  Growth temperature: 37°C
  Growth strain: DH5alpha
  Copy number: High Copy
Gene/Insert 1
  Gene/Insert name: NanoLuc
  Species: Synthetic; derived from Oplophorus gracilirostris
  Insert size (bp): 639
  Mutation: Added TH (7 amino acids) to CDS1 position (after amino acid 49)
  Promoter: CMV
  Cloning method: Unknown
  Sequencing primers: 5′ NA; 3′ NA
Gene/Insert 2
  Gene/Insert name: Hygromycin resistance marker
  Insert size (bp): 1038
  Promoter: SV40
  Cloning method: Unknown
  Sequencing primers: 5′ NA; 3′ NA
Resource information
  A portion of this plasmid was derived from a plasmid made by: promega
Terms and licenses: Academic/Nonprofit Terms; Industry Terms: Not Available to Industry
How to cite: pNL3.2.CMV.CDS1-TH.NLuc-PEST.Hygro was a gift from Kevin Weeks (Addgene plasmid # 209954 ; http://n2t.net/addgene:209954 ; RRID:Addgene_209954)
